Addgene plasmid #245550: pICSL30047
Purpose: Level 0 Golden Gate part N-Terminal Tag with overhangs CCAT - AATG
Depositing lab: Mark Youles. Depositing organization: Sainsbury Laboratory, Norwich.
Backbone
  Vector backbone: pICSL01002
  Backbone size w/o insert (bp): 2246
  Vector type: Synthetic Biology
Growth in bacteria
  Bacterial resistance: Spectinomycin, 50 μg/mL
  Growth temperature: 37°C
  Growth strain: DH5alpha
  Copy number: High Copy
Gene/Insert
  Gene/Insert name: N-Terminal tag mCerulean
  Species: Aequorea victoria
  Insert size (bp): 718
  Mutation: BsaI/BpiI sites removed by point-mutation
  Cloning method: Restriction Enzyme; 5′ cloning site BsaI (destroyed during cloning); 3′ cloning site BsaI (destroyed during cloning)
  Sequencing primers: 5′ TCACATGTTCTTTCCTGCG; 3′ GTCTCATGAGCGGATACATATTTGAATG
Terms and licenses: Academic/Nonprofit Terms; Industry Terms: Not Available to Industry
Depositor comments: Level 0 N-Terminal tag module used for GoldenGate assemblies using the MoClo overhang syntax
How to cite: pICSL30047 was a gift from Mark Youles (Addgene plasmid # 245550 ; http://n2t.net/addgene:245550 ; RRID:Addgene_245550)
