[The description below was written by a language model from this plasmid's Addgene catalogue record and pLannotate feature annotations shown in this document.]
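Description:
pICSL30047 is a Level 0 Golden Gate part plasmid in the MoClo system, built on the small pICSL01002 synthetic-biology backbone and carrying an N-terminal tag module encoding the cyan fluorescent protein mCerulean, a monomeric variant derived from Aequorea victoria GFP. The sequenced plasmid is just under 3 kb, consistent with the recorded backbone of about 2.2 kb plus an insert of roughly 0.7 kb. It is maintained in E. coli through a high-copy ColE1/pUC-type origin and selected with spectinomycin via the aadA aminoglycoside adenylyltransferase gene. An AmpR (bla) promoter annotated upstream of, and in the same orientation as, aadA may drive the marker. The short lacI, gentamicin acetyltransferase and integrase fragments detected nearby appear to be non-functional remnants of the sequences from which the backbone and resistance cassette were derived.

The mCerulean coding sequence has been domesticated: internal BsaI and BpiI recognition sites were removed by point mutation so that the part survives Type IIS digestion during hierarchical assembly. The module is defined by the fusion overhangs CCAT and AATG, which in the MoClo syntax mark the N-terminal tag position, sitting between the promoter/5′ UTR part and the coding sequence part. The downstream overhang allows the tag to be joined in frame to a following coding sequence. The plasmid contains no promoter or terminator for expressing the tag itself; it functions purely as a donor of a standardised part. Its typical use is in one-pot Golden Gate reactions that combine it with other Level 0 modules to build Level 1 transcription units producing proteins of interest fused at the N-terminus to mCerulean, for example for fluorescence localisation or imaging.
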