Features (pLannotate 1.2.2; 7 found; start..end, strand, type, name):
     10..726     +  CDS            mCerulean: mCerulean is a basic (constitutively fluorescent) cyan fluorescent protein published in 2005, derived from Aequorea victoria. It is reported to be a very rapidly-maturing monomer.
    744..793     -  CDS            lacI (fragment): lac repressor; lacI; The lac repressor binds to the lac operator to inhibit transcription in E. coli. This inhibition can be relieved by adding lactose or isopropyl-β-D-thiogalactopyranoside (IPTG).
    976..1564    -  rep_origin     ori: high-copy-number ColE1/pMB1/pBR322/pUC origin of replication
   1738..2526    -  CDS            aadA: S3AD_ECOLX - Experimental evidence at protein level: Swiss-Prot protein existence level 1. Mediates bacterial resistance to the antibiotics streptomycin and spectinomycin. From Escherichia coli.
   2533..2589    -  CDS            GmR (fragment): gentamycin acetyltransferase; aacC1; confers resistance to gentamycin
   2677..2757    +  CDS            int (fragment): INT2_ECOLX - Protein inferred from homology: Swiss-Prot protein existence level 3. Putative integrase believed to be involved in the insertion of antibiotic resistance genes into plasmids and transposons. From Escherichia coli.
   2748..2852    -  promoter       AmpR promoter: bla
>Addgene plasmid #245550 | pICSL30047 | addgene full sequence | sequence record 495546 | Addgene NGS Result
GGTCTCACCATGGTGAGCAAGGGCGAGGAGCTGTTCACCGGGGTGGTGCCCATCCTGGTCGAGCTGGACG
GCGACGTAAACGGCCACAAGTTCAGCGTGTCCGGCGAGGGCGAGGGCGATGCCACCTACGGCAAGCTGAC
CCTGAAGTTCATCTGCACCACCGGCAAGCTGCCCGTGCCCTGGCCCACCCTCGTGACCACCCTGACCTGG
GGCGTGCAGTGCTTCGCCCGCTACCCCGACCACATGAAGCAGCACGACTTCTTCAAGTCCGCCATGCCCG
AAGGCTACGTCCAGGAGCGCACCATCTTCTTCAAGGACGACGGCAACTACAAGACCCGCGCCGAGGTGAA
GTTCGAGGGCGACACCCTGGTGAACCGCATCGAGCTGAAGGGCATCGACTTCAAGGAGGACGGCAACATC
CTGGGGCACAAGCTGGAGTACAACGCCATCAGCGACAACGTCTATATCACCGCCGACAAGCAGAAGAACG
GCATCAAGGCCAACTTCAAGATCCGCCACAACATCGAGGACGGCAGCGTGCAGCTCGCCGACCACTACCA
GCAGAACACCCCCATCGGCGACGGCCCCGTGCTGCTGCCCGACAACCACTACCTGAGCACCCAGTCCAAG
CTGAGCAAAGACCCCAACGAGAAGCGCGATCACATGGTCCTGCTGGAGTTCGTGACCGCCGCCGGGATCA
CTCTCGGCATGGACGAGCTGTACAAAATGTGAGACCACGAGTGATTAATGAATCGGCCAACGCGCGGGGA
GAGGCGGTTTGCGTATTGGGCGCTCTTCCGCTTCCTCGCTCACTGACTCGCTGCGCTCGGTCGTTCGGCT
GCGGCGAGCGGTATCAGCTCACTCAAAGGCGGTAATACGGTTATCCACAGAATCAGGGGATAACGCAGGA
AAGAACATGTGAGCAAAAGGCCAGCAAAAGGCCAGGAACCGTAAAAAGGCCGCGTTGCTGGCGTTTTTCC
ATAGGCTCCGCCCCCCTGACGAGCATCACAAAAATCGACGCTCAAGTCAGAGGTGGCGAAACCCGACAGG
ACTATAAAGATACCAGGCGTTTCCCCCTGGAAGCTCCCTCGTGCGCTCTCCTGTTCCGACCCTGCCGCTT
ACCGGATACCTGTCCGCCTTTCTCCCTTCGGGAAGCGTGGCGCTTTCTCATAGCTCACGCTGTAGGTATC
TCAGTTCGGTGTAGGTCGTTCGCTCCAAGCTGGGCTGTGTGCACGAACCCCCCGTTCAGCCCGACCGCTG
CGCCTTATCCGGTAACTATCGTCTTGAGTCCAACCCGGTAAGACACGACTTATCGCCACTGGCAGCAGCC
ACTGGTAACAGGATTAGCAGAGCGAGGTATGTAGGCGGTGCTACAGAGTTCTTGAAGTGGTGGCCTAACT
ACGGCTACACTAGAAGAACAGTATTTGGTATCTGCGCTCTGCTGAAGCCAGTTACCTTCGGAAAAAGAGT
TGGTAGCTCTTGATCCGGCAAACAAACCACCGCTGGTAGCGGTGGTTTTTTTGTTTGCAAGCAGCAGATT
ACGCGCAGAAAAAAAGGATCTCAAGAAGATCCTTTGATCTTTTCTACGGGGTCTGACGCTCAGTGGAACG
AAAACTCACGTTAAGGGATTTTGGTCATGAGATTATCAAAAAGGATCTTCACCTAGATCCTTTTAAATTA
AAAATGAAGTTTTAAATCAATCTAAAGTATATATGAGTAAACTTGGTCTGACAGTTATTTGCCGACTACC
TTGGTGATCTCGCCTTTTACGTAATGGACAAATTCTTCCAACTGATCTGCGCGCGAGGCCAAGCGATCTT
CTTCTTGTCCAAGATAAGCCTGTCTAGCTTCAAGTATGACGGGCTGATACTGGGCCGGCAGGCGCTCCAT
TGCCCAGTCGGCAGCGACATCCTTCGGCGCGATTTTGCCGGTTACTGCGCTGTACCAAATGCGGGACAAC
GTAAGCACTACATTTCGCTCATCGCCAGCCCAGTCGGGCGGCGAGTTCCATAGCGTTAAGGTTTCATTTA
GCGCCTCAAATAGATCCTGTTCAGGAACCGGATCAAAGAGTTCCTCCGCCGCTGGACCTACCAAGGCAAC
GCTATGTTCTCTTGCTTTTGTCAGCAAGATAGCCAGATCAATGTCGATCGTGGCTGGCTCGAAGATACCT
GCAAGAATGTCATTGCGCTGCCATTCTCCAAATTGCAGTTCGCGCTTAGCTGGATAACGCCACGGAATGA
TGTCGTCGTGCACAACAATGGTGACTTCTACAGCGCGGAGAATCTCGCTCTCTCCAGGGGAAGCCGAAGT
TTCCAAAAGGTCGTTGATCAAAGCTCGCCGCGTTGTTTCATCAAGCCTTACGGTCACCGTAACCAGCAAA
TCAATATCGCTGTGTGGCTTCAGGCCGCCATCCACTGCGGAGCCGTACAAATGTACGGCCAGCAACGTCG
GTTCGAGATGGCGCTCGATGACGCCAACTACCTCTGATAGTTGAGTCGATACTTCGGCGATCACCGCTTC
CCTCATGATGTTTAACTTTGTTTTAGGGCGACTGCCCTGCTGCGTAACATCGTTGCTGCTCCATAACATC
AAACATCGACCCACGGCGTAACGCGCTTGCTGCTTGGATGCCCGAGGCATAGACTGTACCCCAAAAAAAA
ACAGTCATAACAAGCCATGAAAACCGCCACTGCGCCGTTACCACCGCTGCGTTCGGTCAAGGTTCTGGAC
CAGTTGCGTGAGCGCATACTCTTCCTTTTTCAATATTATTGAAGCATTTATCAGGGTTATTGTCTCATGA
GCGGATACATATTTGAATGTATTTAGAAAAATAAACAAATAGGGGTTCCGCGCACATTTCCCCGAAAAGT
GCCACCTGACGTCTAAGAAACCATTATTATCATGACATTAACCTATAAAAATAGGCGTATCACGAGGCCC
TTTCGTCCACTGAAGAGCCACTGT
